Addgene plasmid #229810: pTol2-fli1-lsl-AmCyan-mScarlet; hsp70-zfCre-I-BFP (JDW 1234)
Purpose: A Tol2 based expression vector containing fli1 driven switch reporter (loxP flanked AmCyan followed by a mScarlet-I) and a hsp70-TagBFP-zCre in the opposite direction.
Depositing lab: Joshua Wythe. Depositing organization: University of Virginia. Publication: MultiSite Assembly of Gateway Induced Clones (MAGIC): a flexible cloning toolbox for use in vertebrate model systems. Gillespie WB 3rd, Zhang Y, Ruiz OE, Cerda J 3rd, Ortiz-Guzman J, Sherman M, Turner WD, Largoza G, Mosser LE, Fujimoto E, Chien CB, Kwan KM, Arenkiel BR, Devine WP, Wythe JD. Development. 2025 Nov 15;152(22):dev204308. doi: 10.1242/dev.204308. Epub 2025 Nov 13. PubMed 41230856.
Backbone
  Vector backbone: pTol2-DEST-hsp70-zCreI-BFP
  Vector type: Tol2 based expression vector
Growth in bacteria
  Bacterial resistance: Ampicillin, 100 μg/mL
  Growth temperature: 37°C
  Growth strain: NEB Stable
  Copy number: High Copy
Gene/Insert
  Gene/Insert name: loxp-AmCyan-stop-lox
  Species: Synthetic
  Cloning method: Gateway Cloning
  Sequencing primers: 5′ N/A
Terms and licenses: Academic/Nonprofit Terms; Industry Terms: Not Available to Industry
Depositor comments: Please visit https://doi.org/10.1101/2024.07.13.603267 for bioRxiv preprint.
How to cite: pTol2-fli1-lsl-AmCyan-mScarlet; hsp70-zfCre-I-BFP (JDW 1234) was a gift from Joshua Wythe (Addgene plasmid # 229810 ; http://n2t.net/addgene:229810 ; RRID:Addgene_229810)
