[The description below was written by a language model from this plasmid's Addgene catalogue record and pLannotate feature annotations shown in this document.]
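Description:
pTol2-fli1-lsl-AmCyan-mScarlet; hsp70-zfCre-I-BFP (JDW 1234) is a 13.2 kb Tol2 transposon-based expression vector assembled by multisite Gateway cloning into the pTol2-DEST-hsp70-zCreI-BFP destination backbone, for transgenesis in vertebrate models such as zebrafish. It is maintained in E. coli as a high-copy plasmid through a ColE1/pUC-type origin with ampicillin selection (AmpR under its own promoter). It also carries an f1 origin and pBluescript-like remnants (lacZα fragments, lac promoter/operator, T7 and T3 promoters). The Tol2 arms and the fli1 and hsp70 promoters are described in the catalogue entry but are not called by the automated annotation. They presumably lie in unannotated stretches, for instance fli1 between the attB4 and attB1 sites and hsp70 upstream of the Cre coding region.

The plasmid carries two divergently oriented units. In the forward unit, the fli1 regulatory sequence, generally used for endothelial expression, drives a colour-switch reporter. A loxP-flanked AmCyan1 cassette ends in SV40 small t intron/large T fragments and an SV40 poly(A) signal that act as a stop. After attB2 comes V5-tagged mScarlet-I with its own SV40 polyadenylation sequences. On the opposite strand, a heat-shock-inducible hsp70 promoter drives Cre. Its coding sequence is interrupted by a chimeric intron, a design that typically prevents functional recombinase from being made in bacteria, so the floxed cassette stays intact during propagation. Cre is followed by TagBFP bearing an SV40 NLS, then a poly(A) signal; the record does not state how the two are linked. Before induction, fli1-expressing cells should be cyan. Heat shock induces Cre, marked by blue fluorescence, which excises AmCyan-stop and switches those cells permanently to red. This gives a single-vector system for temporally controlled recombination and lineage labelling.
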