Features (pLannotate 1.2.2; 35 found; start..end, strand, type, name):
     30..458     -  rep_origin     f1 ori (sequence partly withheld): f1 bacteriophage origin of replication; arrow indicates direction of (+) strand synthesis
    463..618     -  CDS            lacZα (fragment): LacZα fragment of β-galactosidase; lacZ fragment
    626..644     +  promoter       T7 promoter: promoter for bacteriophage T7 RNA polymerase
   1245..1265    +  protein_bind   attB4: mutant version of attB; core recombination site for the Gateway® BP reaction BP Clonase™
   3309..3329    +  protein_bind   attB1: mutant version of attB; core recombination site for the Gateway® BP reaction BP Clonase™
   3333..3366    +  protein_bind   loxP: Cre-mediated recombination occurs in the 8-bp core sequence (GCATACAT). Cre recombinase
   3403..4092    +  CDS            AmCyan1: Anemonia majano cyan fluorescent protein mammalian codon-optimized
   4102..4176    +  CDS            small t antigen (fragment): SV40 (simian virus 40) small t antigen
   4178..4243    +  intron         small t intron: SV40 (simian virus 40) small t antigen intron
   4373..4393    +  CDS            SV40 NLS: nuclear localization signal of SV40 (simian virus 40) large T antigen
   4712..4795    +  CDS            large T antigen (fragment): large T antigen from SV40 (simian virus 40)
   4818..4952    +  polyA_signal   SV40 poly(A) signal: SV40 polyadenylation signal
   5007..5040    +  protein_bind   loxP: Cre-mediated recombination occurs in the 8-bp core sequence (GCATACAT). Cre recombinase
   5044..5064    -  protein_bind   attB2: mutant version of attB; core recombination site for the Gateway® BP reaction BP Clonase™
   5091..5132    +  CDS            V5 tag: epitope tag from simian virus 5
   5148..5843    +  CDS            mScarlet-I: mScarlet-I is a basic (constitutively fluorescent) red fluorescent protein published in 2016, derived from synthetic construct. It is reported to be a rapidly-maturing monomer with moderate acid sensitivity.
   5855..5883    +  misc_feature   MCS (fragment): multiple cloning site
   5889..5906    -  promoter       T7 promoter (fragment): promoter for bacteriophage T7 RNA polymerase
   5911..6045    -  polyA_signal   SV40 poly(A) signal: SV40 polyadenylation signal
   6132..6152    +  CDS            lacZα (fragment): LacZα fragment of β-galactosidase; lacZ fragment
   6172..6253    +  polyA_signal   SV40 poly(A) signal: SV40 polyadenylation signal
   6777..6911    +  polyA_signal   SV40 poly(A) signal: SV40 polyadenylation signal
   6933..6953    -  CDS            SV40 NLS: nuclear localization signal of SV40 (simian virus 40) large T antigen
   6978..7676    -  CDS            TagBFP: TagBFP is a basic (constitutively fluorescent) blue fluorescent protein published in 2008, derived from Entacmaea quadricolor. It is reported to be a very rapidly-maturing monomer with very low acid sensitivity.
   7710..8606    -  CDS            cre (fragment): RECR_BPP1 - Experimental evidence at protein level: Swiss-Prot protein existence level 1. Catalyzes site-specific recombination between two 34-base- pair LOXP sites. Its role is to maintain the phage genome as a monomeric unit-copy plasmid in the lysogenic state. From Escherichia phage P1 (Bacteriophage P1).
   8502..8634    -  intron         chimeric intron: chimera between introns from human β-globin and immunoglobulin heavy chain genes
   8611..8868    -  CDS            cre (fragment): RECR_BPP1 - Experimental evidence at protein level: Swiss-Prot protein existence level 1. Catalyzes site-specific recombination between two 34-base- pair LOXP sites. Its role is to maintain the phage genome as a monomeric unit-copy plasmid in the lysogenic state. From Escherichia phage P1 (Bacteriophage P1).
  10990..11008   -  promoter       T3 promoter: promoter for bacteriophage T3 RNA polymerase
  11051..11073   -  protein_bind   lac operator (fragment): The lac repressor binds to the lac operator to inhibit transcription in E. coli. This inhibition can be relieved by adding lactose or isopropyl-β-D-thiogalactopyranoside (IPTG). lac repressor encoded by lacI
  11077..11107   -  promoter       lac promoter: promoter for the E. coli lac operon
  11122..11143   -  protein_bind   CAP binding site: CAP binding activates transcription in the presence of cAMP. E. coli catabolite activator protein
  11156..11248   -  CDS            lacI (fragment): lac repressor; lacI; The lac repressor binds to the lac operator to inhibit transcription in E. coli. This inhibition can be relieved by adding lactose or isopropyl-β-D-thiogalactopyranoside (IPTG).
  11431..12019   -  rep_origin     ori: high-copy-number ColE1/pMB1/pBR322/pUC origin of replication
  12190..13050   -  CDS            AmpR: β-lactamase; bla; confers resistance to ampicillin, carbenicillin, and related antibiotics
  13051..13155   -  promoter       AmpR promoter: bla
>Addgene plasmid #229810 | pTol2-fli1-lsl-AmCyan-mScarlet; hsp70-zfCre-I-BFP (JDW 1234) | addgene full sequence | sequence record 461094 | Addgene NGS Result
CTAAATTGTAAGCGTTAATATTTTGTTAAAATTCGCGTTAAATTTTTGTTAAATCAGCTCATTTTTTAAC
CAATAGGCCGAAATCGGCAAAATCCCTTATAAATCAAAAGAATAGACCGAGATAGGGT
[37 nt withheld, positions 129-165]
AAAGAACGTGGACTCCAACGTCAAAGG
[49 nt withheld, positions 193-241]
T
[91 nt withheld, positions 243-333]
G
[124 nt withheld, positions 335-458]
CCCATTCGCCATTCAGGCTGCGCAACTGTTGGGAAGGGCGATCGGTGCGGGCCTCTTCGCTATTACGCCA
GCTGGCGAAAGGGGGATGTGCTGCAAGGCGATTAAGTTGGGTAACGCCAGGGTTTTCCCAGTCACGACGT
TGTAAAACGACGGCCAGTGAGCGCGCGTAATACGACTCACTATAGGGCGAATTGGGTACCTTAATTAACA
GAGGTGTAAAAAGTACTCAAAAATTTTACTCAAGTGAAAGTACAAGTACTTAGGGAAAATTTTACTCAAT
TAAAAGTAAAAGTATCTGGCTAGAATCTTACTTGAGTAAAAGTAAAAAAGTACTCCATTAAAATTGTACT
TGAGTATTAAGGAAGTAAAAGTAAAAGCAAGAAAGAAAACTAGAGATTCTTGTTTAAGCTATTTAATCTC
AAAAAACATTAAATGAAATGCATACAAGGTTTTATCCTGCTTTAGAACTGTTTGTATTTAATTATCAAAC
TATAAGACAGACAATCTAATGCCAGTACACGCTACTCAAAGTTGTAAAACCTCAGATTTAACTTCAGTAG
AAGCTGATTCTCAAAATTGTTAGTGTCAAGCCTAGCTCTTTTGGGGCTGAAAAGCAATCCTGCAGTGCTG
AAAAGCCTCTCACAGGCAGCCGATGCGGGAAGAGGTGTATTAGTCTTGATAGAGAGGCTGCAAATAGCAG
GAAACGTGAGCAGAGACTCCCTGGTGTCTGAAACACAGGCCAGATCCTAGGGGGCCCGTTTAAACGCCAT
GATTACGCCAAGCTATCAACTTTGTATAGAAAAGTTGGATCTCATCTTGACCCATAAACATACACTAAAA
CCCAACAGTCAACTTTATCAAATGAAATGAGTGTAATTAACTCAAAATTTACTGAATGTTGATTCTACTC
ATTCGAAAAGAGTTTTAAACTCAGTGTTGAAGGTAGTGAGTTCATTAAATACCTCATTACTTCAACTTAA
CTGGAGTAAGTTCATGGTACTCACATAGATTAGTTTAGCTCAAATGGTTTGTAGCAGTCGGTTCCCTCAA
GCAGTTTGAGTTGCCTTAACTTTTTGGGTTTTACAGTACTCAGTTGGTTTGAGTTCACTTCACTTATTGG
GTTCAACATGTGCTCAAATTGCATCGTTTAATCAAATAGATTAAGTTCACAGTACTCATTAGGATTAGTT
TTTGAACTTAAATGGTTTGTTGCAGTCGGTTTCCTCAAACGGTTTGAGTTTCCATAACTTTATGGGTTTT
TCAGTGTAGTAAACATATGCATCCACAGATTATAATAGTAACCTGCATGTTTTTTCCTTCACAATTTGAC
ACAGATACCTCACATGATTGACTTTTAACTGTACACTTTAGTCGACAATGAGAAGGGTGTCTCAATCTAT
GGGTATTTCCTGTTCCACACAATCTGGTTTCCTGTCAGGTTTCCTTTTCCTCCTGAAACAAAAGACAGGA
ATGCCCTCTGTATAAAATAGCACAGCGCTTTTAATGGGTCTCTGTACATCCCGACCTCATGACGCATCTT
CTGCGGGACAGCCAATCACGATCAAGTTGGCTTATGAAAACAGTTTTTTGTCCCCCTGTTAAGTTAAAAG
CACGGTAGCATACATGCATTATTCATCATGCAGCATATTCAGCAGTACAAAGATGAGCTCTTGACACACC
TCAGCGTAAAATCTCTATTCCAGCGTAATCCTGCGGTTCTGGATGGTTTAAGCGAGCCTTGCAGACACGG
CCAATTTATAGCCATGTTGAAAATAGCAGCTTTGTGAGCATTTCGACCTCAATGTACCAAGAATGCGTGC
TCGGTAACTGAAAAAGAGGGGGTGGAGATTTTGGATTTAGAGATGGAATCACATGCACGCTGTATATGCT
ATATAAAAATAGCAGGCATTTAATGCATGCAAAATATGTTTCGACACTAAACACTACAAGTCGGAAATAT
ATCTATTTTTCTTTTTTTAACGAAATGAGACATTTAATGCACAGTAAATGTAGTCTAACACGCACAATAT
TCCTATTATTGTCCATGAAAAATGTGAGGTCATATGCTACTGATTTAAAGAAATGTTGAACAGCACAGCA
CACAAGAGGTATCAGCCTCTCTATATGGTCCATACAGCACCAGGCTCGCTGCGTTCATGTGCATTCAGAG
GCGCGCACACGTGTGGAGCAGACAGACTCGACGCAGCGGGCTTTGCTTTTTATTCATGGAAGCCCATTTT
AGAAGAAGCTCGGGCAGACTCGTCACATTCTTCACTTCACCATAGGTAGATCAAATCAAAGTTATTGGAT
ATAACGGAACAATATTCATCATATTATGAGATTATTATTAGACCGAGTGCATTAGACATATTTGTATTCG
ATCGTTGAAAAAGTATATATTTTATTTTAGCCTTAAACTATGGTTAGCCTATATTAATCAGCATAATCTG
TTATTTCAGACGTTGTATTAATGATTATTTCTAGCACAGCTTTGATGCATCAATGCAATGTTTCTACAAA
CCCGCCTTGTTTAATGTCGGAAAAAAAGCGCAACAAATGTAAAGAGTTGGCAGGCATTCTGTAAATATTT
CCAGGCAAAAACATGCACAAAGGAAAGAAACACCATTGTTTTGGTGTCTTATCTTCGCTGGACAAATATC
CTGCTTTGGGTGCCGTAATGAAGGCAGGGCCAGTGACACACACACATACACACACACACATACACGCATA
CACGGCTTCCTTCTCAAGCGCAGTGACTTCACTTCCCAAATTTAGAGGAAAAAAAACCATCCGGCGAAAC
TGTCTCTGTCTCTCCGCCACATATCGGGGGCTGGAATTAATTCAGACGCGCAAGTTTGTACAAAAAAGCA
GGCTATAACTTCGTATAGCATACATTATACGAAGTTATATTAAGGGTTCCGGATCCTCGAGACCGGTCGC
CACCATGGCCCTGTCCAACAAGTTCATCGGCGACGACATGAAGATGACCTACCACATGGACGGCTGCGTG
AACGGCCACTACTTCACCGTGAAGGGCGAGGGCAGCGGCAAGCCCTACGAGGGCACCCAGACCTCCACCT
TCAAGGTGACCATGGCCAACGGCGGCCCCCTGGCCTTCTCCTTCGACATCCTGTCCACCGTGTTCATGTA
CGGCAACCGCTGCTTCACCGCCTACCCCACCAGCATGCCCGACTACTTCAAGCAGGCCTTCCCCGACGGC
ATGTCCTACGAGAGAACCTTCACCTACGAGGACGGCGGCGTGGCCACCGCCAGCTGGGAGATCAGCCTGA
AGGGCAACTGCTTCGAGCACAAGTCCACCTTCCACGGCGTGAACTTCCCCGCCGACGGCCCCGTGATGGC
CAAGAAGACCACCGGCTGGGACCCCTCCTTCGAGAAGATGACCGTGTGCGACGGCATCTTGAAGGGCGAC
GTGACCGCCTTCCTGATGCTGCAGGGCGGCGGCAACTACAGATGCCAGTTCCACACCTCCTACAAGACCA
AGAAGCCCGTGACCATGCCCCCCAACCACGTGGTGGAGCACCGCATCGCCAGAACCGACCTGGACAAGGG
CGGCAACAGCGTGCAGCTGACCGAGCACGCCGTGGCCCACATCACCTCCGTGGTGCCCTTCTGAAGCTCG
AGGGATCTTTGTGAAGGAACCTTACTTCTGTGGTGTGACATAATTGGACAAACTACCTACAGAGATTTAA
AGCTCTAAGGTAAATATAAAATTTTTAAGTGTATAATGTGTTAAACTACTGATTCTAATTGTTTGTGTAT
TTTAGATTCCAACCTATGGAACTGATGAATGGGAGCAGTGGTGGAATGCCTTTAATGAGGAAAACCTGTT
TTGCTCAGAAGAAATGCCATCTAGTGATGATGAGGCTACTGCTGACTCTCAACATTCTACTCCTCCAAAA
AAGAAGAGAAAGGTAGAAGACCCCAAGGACTTTCCTTCAGAATTGCTAAGTTTTTTGAGTCATGCTGTGT
TTAGTAATAGAACTCTTGCTTGCTTTGCTATTTACACCACAAAGGAAAAAGCTGCACTGCTATACAAGAA
AATTATGGAAAAATATTCTGTAACCTTTATAAGTAGGCATAACAGTTATAATCATAACATACTGTTTTTT
CTTACTCCACACAGGCATAGAGTGTCTGCTATTAATAACTATGCTCAAAAATTGTGTACCTTTAGCTTTT
TAATTTGTAAAGGGGTTAATAAGGAATATTTGATGTATAGTGCCTTGACTAGAGATCATAATCAGCCATA
CCACATTTGTAGAGGTTTTACTTGCTTTAAAAAACCTCCCACACCTCCCCCTGAACCTGAAACATAAAAT
GAATGCAATTGTTGTTGTTAACTTGTTTATTGCAGCTTATAATGGTTACAAATAAAGCAATAGCATCACA
AATTTCACAAATAAAGCATTTTTTTCACTGCATTCTAGTTGTGGTTTGTCCAAACTCATCAATGTATCTT
ATCATGTCTGGATCTGACATGGTAAGTAAGCTTATCCCCGGAGCTTGGGCTGCAGGTCGAGGGACCTAAT
AACTTCGTATAGCATACATTATACGAAGTTATACCCAGCTTTCTTGTACAAAGTGGGATCCACTAGTGCT
AGCGCCACCATGGGTAAGCCTATCCCTAACCCTCTCCTCGGTCTCGATTCTACGGGTGGTGCTGGTGGTA
TGGTGAGCAAGGGCGAGGCAGTGATCAAGGAGTTCATGCGGTTCAAGGTGCACATGGAGGGCTCCATGAA
CGGCCACGAGTTCGAGATCGAGGGCGAGGGCGAGGGCCGCCCCTACGAGGGCACCCAGACCGCCAAGCTG
AAGGTGACCAAGGGTGGCCCCCTGCCCTTCTCCTGGGACATCCTGTCCCCTCAGTTCATGTACGGCTCCA
GGGCCTTCATCAAGCACCCCGCCGACATCCCCGACTACTATAAGCAGTCCTTCCCCGAGGGCTTCAAGTG
GGAGCGCGTGATGAACTTCGAGGACGGCGGCGCCGTGACCGTGACCCAGGACACCTCCCTGGAGGACGGC
ACCCTGATCTACAAGGTGAAGCTCCGCGGCACCAACTTCCCTCCTGACGGCCCCGTAATGCAGAAGAAGA
CAATGGGCTGGGAAGCATCCACCGAGCGGTTGTACCCCGAGGACGGCGTGCTGAAGGGCGACATTAAGAT
GGCCCTGCGCCTGAAGGACGGCGGCCGCTACCTGGCGGACTTCAAGACCACCTACAAGGCCAAGAAGCCC
GTGCAGATGCCCGGCGCCTACAACGTCGACCGCAAGTTGGACATCACCTCCCACAACGAGGACTACACCG
TGGTGGAACAGTACGAACGCTCCGAGGGCCGCCACTCCACCGGCGGCATGGACGAGCTGTACAAGTAAGG
CGCGCCCTCGAGCTCAAGCTTCGAATTCTGCAGTCTAGAACTATAGTGAGTCGTATTACGTAGATCCAGA
CATGATAAGATACATTGATGAGTTTGGACAAACCACAACTAGAATGCAGTGAAAAAAATGCTTTATTTGT
GAAATTTGTGATGCTATTGCTTTATTTGTAACCATTATAAGCTGCAATAAACAAGTTAACAACAACAATT
GCATTCATTTTATGTTTCAGGTTCAGGGGGAGGTGTGGGAGGTTTTTTACAACTTTATTATACATAGTTG
ATAATTCACTGGCCGTCGTTTTACGGTACCATCGATGATGATCAACTTGTTTATTGCAGCTTATAATGGT
TACAAATAAAGCAATAGCATCACAAATTTCACAAATAAAGCATTTTTTTCACTGCGATATCAATCGGGAC
AGCCCCCCCCCAAAGCCCCCAGGGATGTAATTACGTCCCTCCCCCGCTAGGGGGCAGCAGCGAGCCGCCC
GGGGCTCCGCTCCGGTCCGGCGCTCCCCCCGCATCCCCGAGCCGGCAGCGTGCGGGGACAGCCCGGGCAC
GGGGAAGGTGGCACGGGATCGCTTTCCTCTGAACGCTTCTCGCTGCTCTTTGAGCCTGCAGACACCTGGG
GGGATACGGGGAAAAAGCTTTAGGCTGAGTGCACGGGGACAGCCCCCCCCCAAAGCCCCCAGGGATGTAA
TTACGTCCCTCCCCCGCTAGGGGGCAGCAGCGAGCCGCCCGGGGCTCCGCTCCGGTCCGGCGCTCCCCCC
GCATCCCCGAGCCGGCAGCGTGCGGGGACAGCCCGGGCACGGGGAAGGTGGCACGGGATCGCTTTCCTCT
GAACGCTTCTCGCTGCTCTTTGAGCCTGCAGACACCTGGGGGGATACGGGGAAAAAGCTTTAGGCTGATA
CGTAGTAGATGCGGCCGCAACTTGTTTATTGCAGCTTATAATGGTTACAAATAAAGCAATAGCATCACAA
ATTTCACAAATAAAGCATTTTTTTCACTGCATTCTAGTTGTGGTTTGTCCAAACTCATCAATGTATCTTA
TCATGTCTGGATCGCGATCGCGTCTAGATTATCATACCTTTCTCTTCTTTTTTGGACCACCAGCACCACC
TCCTCGAGCATTAAGCTTGTGCCCCAGTTTGCTAGGGAGGTCGCAGTATCTGGCCACTGCCACCTCGTGC
TGCTCGACGTAGGTCTCGTTGTTGGCCTCCTTGATTCTTTCCAGTCTGTAGTCCACATAGTAGACGCCAG
GCATCTTGAGGTTCTTAGCGGGTTTCTTGGATCTATATGTGGTCTTGGCGTTTGCGATCAGATGGCTCCC
GCCCACGAGCTTCAGGGCCATGTCGTTTCTGCCTTCCAGGCCGCCGTCAGCGGGGTACAGCGTCTCGGTG
AAGGCCTCCCAGCCGAGTGTTTTCTTCTGCATCACAGGGCCGTTGGATGTGAAGTTCACCCCTCTGATCT
TGACGTTGTAGATGAGGCAGCCGTCCTGGAGGCTGGTGTCCTGGGTAGCGGTCAGCACGCCCCCGTCTTC
GTATGTGGTGACTCTCTCCCATGTGAAGCCCTCAGGGAAGGACTGCTTGAAGAAGTCGGGGATGCCCTGG
GTGTGGTTGATGAAGGTCTTGCTGCCGTAGAGGAAGCTAGTAGCCAGGATGTCGAAGGCGAAGGGGAGAG
GGCCGCCCTCGACCACCTTGATTCTCATGGTCTGGGTGCCCTCGTAGGGCTTGCCTTCGCCCTCGGATGT
GCACTTGAAGTGATGGTTGTCCACGGTGCCCTCCATGTACAGCTTCATGTGCATGTTCTCCTTAATCAGC
TCGCTCATGGTGGATCCGGCCCCGCCGGCTCCGCCGCTAGCGTCTCCATCCTCCAGCAGTCTCACCATAG
CTCCTGTCTCAGAGTCCAGGTTTCTGATGTAGTTCATCACAATGTTCACATTTGTCCATCCTCCAGCCTG
CATGATCTCAGGGATGCTCACTCCAGCTCTAGCCATGTCTCTAGCAGCTCCCACTCTAGCAGAGTGTCCA
GACCAAGCCAGGTATCTCTGTCCAGAGTCATCCTTAGCTCCATAGATCAGTCTGTGTGTAGCCTCAAAGA
TTCCCTCCAGAGCCCTTGTGCTCAGCTGGCTTGTAGCAGAAGGAGCAGCCACTCCATTCTTTCTCACTCT
ACAGAACAGGTAGTTGTTAGGGTCATCAGCCACTCCAGACACAGAGATCCATCTCTCCACCAGCTTTGTC
ACTCCCAGGCTCAGAGCCTTCTCCACTCCAGCTGTGCTCACCAGTGTCTTTGTTCTTCCAATGTGGATCA
GCATTCTTCCTCCATCTGTTCTGCTGATGTCCTTCACTCTGATTCTAGCAATCTCAGCAATTCTCAGCAG
TGTGTTGTAAGCAATTCCCAGGAAAGCCAGGTTTCTGATGTCCTGACATCTGTCAGAGTTCTCCATCAGG
CTTCTCACCTGGTCAAAGTCTGTTCTCTCAAAAGCCAGAGCCTGCTTAGCTCTCTCTCCAGCATCCACAT
TCTCCTTTCTGATTCTTCTCATCACCAGGCTCACAGCATTGCTGTCAGAAGGTCTAGGCAGTCCAGACCT
TCTGTGCAGCATGTTCAGCTGTCCCAGGTGCTGCTGGATTGTCTTCACAGCCAGTCCTCTAGCCTGTGGA
GAGAAAGGCAAAGTGGATGTCAGTAAGACCAATAGGTGCCTATCAGAAACGCAAGAGTCTTCTCTGTCTC
GACAAGCCCAGTTTCTATTGGTCTCCTTAAACCTGTCTTGTAACCTTGATACTTACCTGGAGGTACAGCA
GGTAGTCTCTCACATCCTCAGGCTCAGCAGGGAACCACTTTCTGTTGTTCAGCTTACACCAAGCAGCCCA
GCTCCTGCAGACAGACAGCAGCATCTTCCATGTGTGCTCAGAGAAAGCCTGTCTGTCTCTGAACATGTCC
ATCAGGTTCTTTCTCACCTCATCAGATGTAGCATCCACAGGCAGAGCAGGTAGATTTTGGTGGACGGTTA
GAAGATTGGAGACTTTCCTCTTCTTCTTGGGCACCATGGTGGCCATATGCGGCACGCGTCAGGAAAAAAA
AAAACAATTAGAATTAATTTTATATTTATACAATTTATCGGTGCAATTGTTTCATTATGAAAGGATTTTT
CTAGTCAACAAGTGAAATTCTCTTAATAACCAAGTTATTATTAGTTGTACAAGTAAAACGCTAATTTTCT
TTTGTAGACAACATTAACACAAATTCATTTAGGACATTTGCTAGTATTTATGGTTATTATGCTCATATAA
AATAATGTCAGCAACATAAAGTAAATGCCCGTCTGTTCATTGCTTTTTTTAAAATCCTTATTGTGAAAAC
GGGAAATATAATTTTCTAGTAGACCTAAAATAAGATGAACATAGGCAGTCCACATGTAAAAAGATTACAT
ATACAAAGTTGATTTTTTGACATTAAGTACATATAATCTCTATATAATTCTGATTAGCCAATAGAGTACA
ATATATTGAGACTTACCTTACAGTAGATTCTTAAATAGAGCGAATAAACACCTCGTCGGGGAAAAGTCCT
GTCAGGCTGCTCTTTTCTTCTTTGTCAAGTCGCTTCTCTTCGGTTGAGTTTCTCTGCGGTCTCTCTTTCG
CCCTTTAAATACAGCAGAGCGCGCACCCGTTCAGACTCTACACTGTTCTGGAAGCCTCCAGTGAATTCGA
CCAATCAAAACACAGCAGGCAGCCGCCGTCACTTCTTCAGCTGTCATTGAGAGGAGCCGCTGAGAGGAAT
GTAGTGGAGATTTCCAGAGTTTTACCGTGAAATTACGCGAAACAGCGGTCAAAAATACAAAGAGATTTAA
AATGTTTTTTTTATTTGAGTGTTTTATTGTACTTATTGCTGAAATATGTGCGGTTGTGTGATGTGTTGTT
TTTCCAGTTGCAATGAATGAACAAACTAAAATGATAAAATGTTTGAACGATTCAGTAAAAAAAAATGCAA
TAAAAAAATCTTGCTGAAATGTTTTACACAGTAGCAAAATCGGGCCTGTGGTGTTTTCAGCTACATAGAA
GGCAAACCTGTTTTATATAAGCTAATAGCTTTGGTCAGATTTGTTTAACGTTTCAACAAAACAAATGGAT
GTTTACTGTACTATATTGATTGGTTAAAACCAATACTTTATTCTGGGATTGCAGGTCTTAACTATTTTTG
TAGTGTTAAAAACAACTTGCTAACTTGAGAGGTCATGTTTACCCTCAGAGAAATAGGCACAAGTCTCTTT
GTTTAATATTGGAGATCATCCTCCTTGTTCAGTCGTGGTCTGTATTTAATTTTAATGTATATGATTGCCG
TAAAAGTGTTAGAAAGTTTACCCTGGTGCTATGAAATCAATCTGCTGCTTTTGACCCAGTTAGTGTGTCT
TTAATCTAACTTAATGAGACCCCAGTGTGGTCAACAATCAATAGAAACAAATGTGTTGTTTTATAACTGT
TAACTCCTATTATTTTTTATCTTCTGTAGCATATAGACAAAACATGCTCGTTCTAATAGTTTAATAAAAT
TAATTTGATTTTTGGAAATAACCAAGCGACACCCCTGAACTAGTATCGATGCGAAGATACGGCCACGGGT
GCTCTTGATCCTGTGGCTGATTTTGGACTGTGCTGCTCGCAGCTGCTGATGAATCACATACTTCCTCCAT
TTTCTTCCACTGATTGACTGTTATAATTTCCCTAATTTCCAGGTCAAGGTGCTGTGCATTGTGGTAATAG
ATGTGACATGACGTCACTTCCAAAGGACCAATGAACATGTCTGACCAATTTCATATAATGTGAAAACGAT
TTTCATAGGCAGAATAAATAACATTTAAATTAAACTGGGCATCAGCGCAATTCAATTGGTTTGGTAATAG
CAAGGGAAAATAGAATGAAGTGATCTCCAAAAAATAAGTACTTTTTGACTGTAAATAAAATTGTAAGGAG
TAAAAAGTACTTTTTTTTCTAAAAAAATGTAATTAAGTAAAAGTAAAAGTATTGATTTTTAATTGTACTC
AAGTAAAGTAAAAATCCCCAAAAATAATACTTAAGTACAGTAATCAAGTAAAATTACTCAAGTACTTTAC
ACCTCTGAGATCTGAGCTCCAGCTTTTGTTCCCTTTAGTGAGGGTTAATTGCGCGCTTGGCGTAATCATG
GTCATAGCTGTTTCCTGTGTGAAATTGTTATCCGCTCACAATTCCACACAACATACGAGCCGGAAGCATA
AAGTGTAAAGCCTGGGGTGCCTAATGAGTGAGCTAACTCACATTAATTGCGTTGCGCTCACTGCCCGCTT
TCCAGTCGGGAAACCTGTCGTGCCAGCTGCATTAATGAATCGGCCAACGCGCGGGGAGAGGCGGTTTGCG
TATTGGGCGCTCTTCCGCTTCCTCGCTCACTGACTCGCTGCGCTCGGTCGTTCGGCTGCGGCGAGCGGTA
TCAGCTCACTCAAAGGCGGTAATACGGTTATCCACAGAATCAGGGGATAACGCAGGAAAGAACATGTGAG
CAAAAGGCCAGCAAAAGGCCAGGAACCGTAAAAAGGCCGCGTTGCTGGCGTTTTTCCATAGGCTCCGCCC
CCCTGACGAGCATCACAAAAATCGACGCTCAAGTCAGAGGTGGCGAAACCCGACAGGACTATAAAGATAC
CAGGCGTTTCCCCCTGGAAGCTCCCTCGTGCGCTCTCCTGTTCCGACCCTGCCGCTTACCGGATACCTGT
CCGCCTTTCTCCCTTCGGGAAGCGTGGCGCTTTCTCATAGCTCACGCTGTAGGTATCTCAGTTCGGTGTA
GGTCGTTCGCTCCAAGCTGGGCTGTGTGCACGAACCCCCCGTTCAGCCCGACCGCTGCGCCTTATCCGGT
AACTATCGTCTTGAGTCCAACCCGGTAAGACACGACTTATCGCCACTGGCAGCAGCCACTGGTAACAGGA
TTAGCAGAGCGAGGTATGTAGGCGGTGCTACAGAGTTCTTGAAGTGGTGGCCTAACTACGGCTACACTAG
AAGAACAGTATTTGGTATCTGCGCTCTGCTGAAGCCAGTTACCTTCGGAAAAAGAGTTGGTAGCTCTTGA
TCCGGCAAACAAACCACCGCTGGTAGCGGTGGTTTTTTTGTTTGCAAGCAGCAGATTACGCGCAGAAAAA
AAGGATCTCAAGAAGATCCTTTGATCTTTTCTACGGGGTCTGACGCTCAGTGGAACGAAAACTCACGTTA
AGGGATTTTGGTCATGAGATTATCAAAAAGGATCTTCACCTAGATCCTTTTAAATTAAAAATGAAGTTTT
AAATCAATCTAAAGTATATATGAGTAAACTTGGTCTGACAGTTACCAATGCTTAATCAGTGAGGCACCTA
TCTCAGCGATCTGTCTATTTCGTTCATCCATAGTTGCCTGACTCCCCGTCGTGTAGATAACTACGATACG
GGAGGGCTTACCATCTGGCCCCAGTGCTGCAATGATACCGCGAGACCCACGCTCACCGGCTCCAGATTTA
TCAGCAATAAACCAGCCAGCCGGAAGGGCCGAGCGCAGAAGTGGTCCTGCAACTTTATCCGCCTCCATCC
AGTCTATTAATTGTTGCCGGGAAGCTAGAGTAAGTAGTTCGCCAGTTAATAGTTTGCGCAACGTTGTTGC
CATTGCTACAGGCATCGTGGTGTCACGCTCGTCGTTTGGTATGGCTTCATTCAGCTCCGGTTCCCAACGA
TCAAGGCGAGTTACATGATCCCCCATGTTGTGCAAAAAAGCGGTTAGCTCCTTCGGTCCTCCGATCGTTG
TCAGAAGTAAGTTGGCCGCAGTGTTATCACTCATGGTTATGGCAGCACTGCATAATTCTCTTACTGTCAT
GCCATCCGTAAGATGCTTTTCTGTGACTGGTGAGTACTCAACCAAGTCATTCTGAGAATAGTGTATGCGG
CGACCGAGTTGCTCTTGCCCGGCGTCAATACGGGATAATACCGCGCCACATAGCAGAACTTTAAAAGTGC
TCATCATTGGAAAACGTTCTTCGGGGCGAAAACTCTCAAGGATCTTACCGCTGTTGAGATCCAGTTCGAT
GTAACCCACTCGTGCACCCAACTGATCTTCAGCATCTTTTACTTTCACCAGCGTTTCTGGGTGAGCAAAA
ACAGGAAGGCAAAATGCCGCAAAAAAGGGAATAAGGGCGACACGGAAATGTTGAATACTCATACTCTTCC
TTTTTCAATATTATTGAAGCATTTATCAGGGTTATTGTCTCATGAGCGGATACATATTTGAATGTATTTA
GAAAAATAAACAAATAGGGGTTCCGCGCACATTTCCCCGAAAAGTGCCAC
